Addgene plasmid #80273: pFastBac GST-SAS6
Purpose: baculovirus creation plasmid for GST-SAS6
Depositing lab: Andrew Holland. Depositing organization: Johns Hopkins University and School of Medicine. Publication: Binding of STIL to Plk4 activates kinase activity to promote centriole assembly. Moyer TC, Clutario KM, Lambrus BG, Daggubati V, Holland AJ. J Cell Biol. 2015 Jun 22;209(6):863-78. doi: 10.1083/jcb.201502088. PubMed 26101219.
Backbone
  Vector backbone: pFastBac
  Backbone size w/o insert (bp): 5418
  Total vector size (bp): 7392
  Vector type: Insect Expression
  Selectable markers: Gentamicin
Growth in bacteria
  Bacterial resistance: Ampicillin, 100 μg/mL
  Growth temperature: 37°C
  Growth strain: DH5alpha
  Copy number: High Copy
Gene/Insert
  Gene/Insert name: SAS6
  Species: H. sapiens (human)
  Entrez Gene: SASS6 (a.k.a. MCPH14, SAS-6, SAS6)
  Tag / fusion protein: GST (N terminal on backbone)
  Cloning method: Unknown
  Sequencing primers: 5′ pGEX-5; 3′ SV40pA-R
Terms and licenses: Academic/Nonprofit Terms; Industry Terms: Not Available to Industry
How to cite: pFastBac GST-SAS6 was a gift from Andrew Holland (Addgene plasmid # 80273 ; http://n2t.net/addgene:80273 ; RRID:Addgene_80273)
