[The description below was written by a language model from this plasmid's Addgene catalogue record and pLannotate feature annotations shown in this document.]
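Description:
pFastBac GST-SAS6 is a 7,392 bp baculovirus donor (transfer) plasmid built on the pFastBac backbone and intended for producing a GST-tagged human SAS6 protein in insect cells. In bacteria it is maintained as a high-copy plasmid through a ColE1/pUC-type origin and selected with ampicillin via the β-lactamase gene. An f1 phage origin is also present, along with a fragment of the pBR322 bom region.

The payload lies between the right and left ends of a mini-Tn7 element (Tn7R and Tn7L). In pFastBac-type systems these ends allow site-specific transposition of the enclosed segment into a baculovirus shuttle genome (bacmid) carried in a suitable E. coli host. A gentamicin acetyltransferase gene driven by the class 1 integron Pc promoter sits inside the transposable segment, so it travels with the expression cassette and lets recombinant bacmids be selected. The expression cassette uses the very late polyhedrin promoter from Autographa californica nucleopolyhedrovirus. This drives Schistosoma japonicum glutathione S-transferase followed by the coding sequence of human SASS6, giving an N-terminal GST fusion, and the cassette ends with an SV40 polyadenylation signal. The short SV40 large T antigen and lacZα fragments in the annotation are most likely residual backbone sequence rather than functional parts.

SASS6 is the central scaffolding component of the centriole that helps establish its nine-fold symmetry. The stated purpose of the plasmid is to create baculovirus for GST-SAS6. The GST tag would permit glutathione-affinity purification of the recombinant protein from infected insect cells, although the record does not describe specific downstream experiments. The cloning method used to insert the gene is not recorded.
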