Features (pLannotate 1.2.2; 16 found; start..end, strand, type, name):
      2..457     +  rep_origin     f1 ori (sequence partly withheld): f1 bacteriophage origin of replication; arrow indicates direction of (+) strand synthesis
    484..588     +  promoter       AmpR promoter: bla
    589..1449    +  CDS            AmpR: β-lactamase; bla; confers resistance to ampicillin, carbenicillin, and related antibiotics
   1620..2208    +  rep_origin     ori: high-copy-number ColE1/pMB1/pBR322/pUC origin of replication
   2394..2443    -  misc_feature   bom (fragment): basis of mobility region from pBR322
   2511..2735    -  mobile_element Tn7R: mini-Tn7 element (right end of the Tn7 transposon) Tn7
   2802..3335    -  CDS            GmR: gentamycin acetyltransferase; aacC1; confers resistance to gentamycin
   3524..3552    -  promoter       Pc promoter: intI1 (promoter lies within the coding sequence); class 1 integron promoter
   3530..3877    -  CDS            YPR2_ECOLX (fragment): Protein predicted: Swiss-Prot protein existence level 4. From Escherichia coli.
   3904..3995    +  promoter       polyhedrin promoter: polh from Autographa californica; promoter for the baculovirus polyhedrin gene
   4038..4691    +  CDS            GST26_SCHJA: Experimental evidence at protein level: Swiss-Prot protein existence level 1. GST isoenzymes appear to play a central role in the parasite detoxification system. Other functions are also suspected including a role in increasing the solubility of haematin in the parasite gut. From Schistosoma japonicum (Blood fluke).
   4731..6701    +  CDS            SASS6: SAS6_HUMAN - Also known as SAS6. Experimental evidence at protein level: Swiss-Prot protein existence level 1. Central scaffolding component of the centrioles ensuring their 9-fold symmetry. Required for centrosome biogenesis and duplication: required both for mother-centriole-dependent centriole duplication and deuterosome-dependent centriole amplification in multiciliated cells. Overexpression results in excess foci-bearing centriolar markers. Required for the recruitment of STIL to the procentriole and for STIL-mediated centriole amplification (PubMed:22020124). From Homo sapiens (Human).
   6776..6859    +  CDS            large T antigen (fragment): large T antigen from SV40 (simian virus 40)
   6882..7016    +  polyA_signal   SV40 poly(A) signal: SV40 polyadenylation signal
   7045..7210    -  mobile_element Tn7L: mini-Tn7 element (left end of the Tn7 transposon) Tn7
   7373..7389    +  CDS            lacZα (fragment): LacZα fragment of β-galactosidase; lacZ fragment
>Addgene plasmid #80273 | pFastBac GST-SAS6 | depositor full sequence | sequence record 151046 | pFastBac GST-SAS6 sequence 7392 bps
G
[124 nt withheld, positions 2-125]
C
[91 nt withheld, positions 127-217]
A
[49 nt withheld, positions 219-267]
CCTTTGACGTTGGAGTCCACGTTCTTT
[37 nt withheld, positions 295-331]
ACCCTATCTCGGTCTATTCTTTTGATTTATAAGGGATTTTGCCGATTTCGGCCTATTGGTTAAAAAATGA
GCTGATTTAACAAAAATTTAACGCGAATTTTAACAAAATATTAACGTTTACAATTTCAGGTGGCACTTTT
CGGGGAAATGTGCGCGGAACCCCTATTTGTTTATTTTTCTAAATACATTCAAATATGTATCCGCTCATGA
GACAATAACCCTGATAAATGCTTCAATAATATTGAAAAAGGAAGAGTATGAGTATTCAACATTTCCGTGT
CGCCCTTATTCCCTTTTTTGCGGCATTTTGCCTTCCTGTTTTTGCTCACCCAGAAACGCTGGTGAAAGTA
AAAGATGCTGAAGATCAGTTGGGTGCACGAGTGGGTTACATCGAACTGGATCTCAACAGCGGTAAGATCC
TTGAGAGTTTTCGCCCCGAAGAACGTTTTCCAATGATGAGCACTTTTAAAGTTCTGCTATGTGGCGCGGT
ATTATCCCGTATTGACGCCGGGCAAGAGCAACTCGGTCGCCGCATACACTATTCTCAGAATGACTTGGTT
GAGTACTCACCAGTCACAGAAAAGCATCTTACGGATGGCATGACAGTAAGAGAATTATGCAGTGCTGCCA
TAACCATGAGTGATAACACTGCGGCCAACTTACTTCTGACAACGATCGGAGGACCGAAGGAGCTAACCGC
TTTTTTGCACAACATGGGGGATCATGTAACTCGCCTTGATCGTTGGGAACCGGAGCTGAATGAAGCCATA
CCAAACGACGAGCGTGACACCACGATGCCTGTAGCAATGGCAACAACGTTGCGCAAACTATTAACTGGCG
AACTACTTACTCTAGCTTCCCGGCAACAATTAATAGACTGGATGGAGGCGGATAAAGTTGCAGGACCACT
TCTGCGCTCGGCCCTTCCGGCTGGCTGGTTTATTGCTGATAAATCTGGAGCCGGTGAGCGTGGGTCTCGC
GGTATCATTGCAGCACTGGGGCCAGATGGTAAGCCCTCCCGTATCGTAGTTATCTACACGACGGGGAGTC
AGGCAACTATGGATGAACGAAATAGACAGATCGCTGAGATAGGTGCCTCACTGATTAAGCATTGGTAACT
GTCAGACCAAGTTTACTCATATATACTTTAGATTGATTTAAAACTTCATTTTTAATTTAAAAGGATCTAG
GTGAAGATCCTTTTTGATAATCTCATGACCAAAATCCCTTAACGTGAGTTTTCGTTCCACTGAGCGTCAG
ACCCCGTAGAAAAGATCAAAGGATCTTCTTGAGATCCTTTTTTTCTGCGCGTAATCTGCTGCTTGCAAAC
AAAAAAACCACCGCTACCAGCGGTGGTTTGTTTGCCGGATCAAGAGCTACCAACTCTTTTTCCGAAGGTA
ACTGGCTTCAGCAGAGCGCAGATACCAAATACTGTCCTTCTAGTGTAGCCGTAGTTAGGCCACCACTTCA
AGAACTCTGTAGCACCGCCTACATACCTCGCTCTGCTAATCCTGTTACCAGTGGCTGCTGCCAGTGGCGA
TAAGTCGTGTCTTACCGGGTTGGACTCAAGACGATAGTTACCGGATAAGGCGCAGCGGTCGGGCTGAACG
GGGGGTTCGTGCACACAGCCCAGCTTGGAGCGAACGACCTACACCGAACTGAGATACCTACAGCGTGAGC
ATTGAGAAAGCGCCACGCTTCCCGAAGGGAGAAAGGCGGACAGGTATCCGGTAAGCGGCAGGGTCGGAAC
AGGAGAGCGCACGAGGGAGCTTCCAGGGGGAAACGCCTGGTATCTTTATAGTCCTGTCGGGTTTCGCCAC
CTCTGACTTGAGCGTCGATTTTTGTGATGCTCGTCAGGGGGGCGGAGCCTATGGAAAAACGCCAGCAACG
CGGCCTTTTTACGGTTCCTGGCCTTTTGCTGGCCTTTTGCTCACATGTTCTTTCCTGCGTTATCCCCTGA
TTCTGTGGATAACCGTATTACCGCCTTTGAGTGAGCTGATACCGCTCGCCGCAGCCGAACGACCGAGCGC
AGCGAGTCAGTGAGCGAGGAAGCGGAAGAGCGCCTGATGCGGTATTTTCTCCTTACGCATCTGTGCGGTA
TTTCACACCGCAGACCAGCCGCGTAACCTGGCAAAATCGGTTACGGTTGAGTAATAAATGGATGCCCTGC
GTAAGCGGGTGTGGGCGGACAATAAAGTCTTAAACTGAACAAAATAGATCTAAACTATGACAATAAAGTC
TTAAACTAGACAGAATAGTTGTAAACTGAAATCAGTCCAGTTATGCTGTGAAAAAGCATACTGGACTTTT
GTTATGGCTAAAGCAAACTCTTCATTTTCTGAAGTGCAAATTGCCCGTCGTATTAAAGAGGGGCGTGGCC
AAGGGCATGGTAAAGACTATATTCGCGGCGTTGTGACAATTTACCGAACAACTCCGCGGCCGGGAAGCCG
ATCTCGGCTTGAACGAATTGTTAGGTGGCGGTACTTGGGTCGATATCAAAGTGCATCACTTCTTCCCGTA
TGCCCAACTTTGTATAGAGAGCCACTGCGGGATCGTCACCGTAATCTGCTTGCACGTAGATCACATAAGC
ACCAAGCGCGTTGGCCTCATGCTTGAGGAGATTGATGAGCGCGGTGGCAATGCCCTGCCTCCGGTGCTCG
CCGGAGACTGCGAGATCATAGATATAGATCTCACTACGCGGCTGCTCAAACCTGGGCAGAACGTAAGCCG
CGAGAGCGCCAACAACCGCTTCTTGGTCGAAGGCAGCAAGCGCGATGAATGTCTTACTACGGAGCAAGTT
CCCGAGGTAATCGGAGTCCGGCTGATGTTGGGAGTAGGTGGCTACGTCTCCGAACTCACGACCGAAAAGA
TCAAGAGCAGCCCGCATGGATTTGACTTGGTCAGGGCCGAGCCTACATGTGCGAATGATGCCCATACTTG
AGCCACCTAACTTTGTTTTAGGGCGACTGCCCTGCTGCGTAACATCGTTGCTGCTGCGTAACATCGTTGC
TGCTCCATAACATCAAACATCGACCCACGGCGTAACGCGCTTGCTGCTTGGATGCCCGAGGCATAGACTG
TACAAAAAAACAGTCATAACAAGCCATGAAAACCGCCACTGCGCCGTTACCACCGCTGCGTTCGGTCAAG
GTTCTGGACCAGTTGCGTGAGCGCATACGCTACTTGCATTACAGTTTACGAACCGAACAGGCTTATGTCA
ACTGGGTTCGTGCCTTCATCCGTTTCCACGGTGTGCGTCACCCGGCAACCTTGGGCAGCAGCGAAGTCGA
GGCATTTCTGTCCTGGCTGGCGAACGAGCGCAAGGTTTCGGTCTCCACGCATCGTCAGGCATTGGCGGCC
TTGCTGTTCTTCTACGGCAAGGTGCTGTGCACGGATCTGCCCTGGCTTCAGGAGATCGGAAGACCTCGGC
CGTCGCGGCGCTTGCCGGTGGTGCTGACCCCGGATGAAGTGGTTCGCATCCTCGGTTTTCTGGAAGGCGA
GCATCGTTTGTTCGCCCAGGACTCTAGCTATAGTTCTAGTGGTTGGCTACGTATACTCCGGAATATTAAT
AGATCATGGAGATAATTAAAATGATAACCATCTCGCAAATAAATAAGTATTTTACTGTTTTCGTAACAGT
TTTGTAATAAAAAAACCTATAAATATTCCGGATTATTCATACCGTCCCACCATCGGGCGCAGATCCATGT
CCCCTATACTAGGTTATTGGAAAATTAAGGGCCTTGTGCAACCCACTCGACTTCTTTTGGAATATCTTGA
AGAAAAATATGAAGAGCATTTGTATGAGCGCGATGAAGGTGATAAATGGCGAAACAAAAAGTTTGAATTG
GGTTTGGAGTTTCCCAATCTTCCTTATTATATTGATGGTGATGTTAAATTAACACAGTCTATGGCCATCA
TACGTTATATAGCTGACAAGCACAACATGTTGGGTGGTTGTCCAAAAGAGCGTGCAGAGATTTCAATGCT
TGAAGGAGCGGTTTTGGATATTAGATACGGTGTTTCGAGAATTGCATATAGTAAAGACTTTGAAACTCTC
AAAGTTGATTTTCTTAGCAAGCTACCTGAAATGCTGAAAATGTTCGAAGATCGTTTATGTCATAAAACAT
ATTTAAATGGTGATCATGTAACCCATCCTGACTTCATGTTGTATGACGCTCTTGATGTTGTTTTATACAT
GGACCCAATGTGCCTGGATGCGTTCCCAAAATTAGTTTGTTTTAAAAAACGTATTGAAGCTATCCCACAA
ATTGATAAGTACTTGAAATCCAGCAAGTATATAGCATGGCCTTTGCAGGGCTGGCAAGCCACGTTTGGTG
GTGGCGACCATCCTCCAAAATCGGATCTGGAAGTTCTGTTCCAGGGGCCCCTGGGATCCATGAGCCAAGT
GCTGTTCCACCAACTAGTCCCGTTGCAGGTGAAATGCAAAGACTGTGAGGAGAGGAGAGTAAGTATAAGA
ATGAGCATTGAACTACAATCAGTTTCTAATCCAGTTCACAGAAAGGACTTAGTTATTCGTCTGACTGATG
ACACGGATCCATTTTTTTTATATAACCTTGTTATATCTGAGGAAGATTTTCAAAGTTTAAAATTCCAGCA
AGGTCTTCTGGTAGACTTCTTAGCTTTCCCACAAAAATTTATAGATCTCCTTCAGCAATGTACTCAAGAA
CATGCCAAAGAAATTCCAAGGTTTTTGCTACAGTTAGTTTCTCCAGCAGCTATTTTGGATAACTCACCTG
CATTTTTAAATGTGGTAGAGACAAATCCTTTTAAGCATCTTACACACCTCTCACTAAAACTTTTACCTGG
AAATGATGTGGAGATAAAGAAATTTCTCGCAGGCTGTTTGAAATGTAGCAAGGAAGAAAAATTATCATTG
ATGCAATCACTAGATGATGCTACTAAGCAACTGGACTTTACACGAAAGACATTAGCAGAAAAAAAACAAG
AATTAGATAAGTTACGGAATGAATGGGCGTCACATACAGCAGCCTTGACAAACAAGCATTCTCAGGAACT
GACAAATGAAAAGGAAAAAGCCTTGCAGGCACAGGTTCAATATCAACAGCAGCATGAACAACAGAAAAAA
GATTTAGAAATCCTCCATCAACAAAACATCCACCAGCTACAAAACAGACTGTCTGAGTTAGAAGCGGCTA
ATAAAGACTTAACCGAAAGAAAATATAAAGGAGACTCCACTATTAGAGAACTTAAAGCAAAACTTTCTGG
TGTTGAAGAGGAGCTACAGCGGACTAAGCAAGAAGTCCTCTCTTTGCGAAGAGAGAATTCTACACTAGAT
GTTGAATGCCACGAGAAAGAAAAGCACGTTAATCAGCTACAAACAAAAGTGGCAGTTTTAGAACAGGAAA
TCAAGGATAAGGACCAGCTTGTTTTAAGAACAAAAGAGGCATTTGATACAATCCAGGAACAAAAGGTGGT
TTTAGAAGAAAATGGTGAGAAAAATCAAGTACAACTAGGAAAGCTTGAAGCTACAATAAAATCATTATCT
GCAGAACTTCTGAAGGCAAATGAAATTATCAAGAAGTTACAAGGGGATCTGAAAACTTTAATGGGTAAGT
TGAAATTGAAGAATACAGTTACTATTCAGCAAGAAAAACTCTTGGCTGAGAAGGAGGAAAAATTACAAAA
GGAACAAAAGGAATTACAAGATGTTGGACAGTCTCTTCGAATTAAAGAGCAAGAGGTATGCAAATTACAA
GAACAATTAGAAGCTACAGTTAAAAAACTTGAAGAAAGCAAACAACTTCTAAAAAATAATGAAAAGTTAA
TCACGTGGTTAAATAAAGAACTAAATGAAAATCAGCTAGTGAGAAAGCAAGATGTATTGGGACCTTCTAC
TACTCCGCCTGCACATTCCAGCAGCAACACAATCAGAAGTGGAATTTCTCCTAACCTGAATGTGGTTGAT
GGTAGACTGACTTACCCAACCTGTGGGATTGGTTATCCTGTCTCCTCTGCATTTGCATTCCAGAATACCT
TCCCTCATTCGATATCTGCCAAAAATACCAGCCACCCTGGTTCAGGAACAAAGGTTCAGTTTAATTTGCA
GTTTACAAAACCAAATGCATCACTAGGAGATGTTCAGTCAGGAGCAACTATTAGTATGCCTTGCTCAACT
GATAAGGAAAATGGTGAAAATGTAGGGTTGGAATCCAAATACCTGAAGAAAAGGGAAGATAGCATTCCTT
TACGCGGACTCAGCCAGAACCTATTTAGTAATTCAGACCATCAGAGAGATGGCACTTTAGGAGCATTACA
TACATCTTCCAAACCCACAGCGCTCCCCTCTGCGTCTTCAGCCTATTTCCCTGGGCAGTTACCAAACAGT
TAAGCGGCCGCTTTCGAATCTAGAGCCTGCAGTCTCGAGGCATGCGGTACCAAGCTTGTCGAGAAGTACT
AGAGGATCATAATCAGCCATACCACATTTGTAGAGGTTTTACTTGCTTTAAAAAACCTCCCACACCTCCC
CCTGAACCTGAAACATAAAATGAATGCAATTGTTGTTGTTAACTTGTTTATTGCAGCTTATAATGGTTAC
AAATAAAGCAATAGCATCACAAATTTCACAAATAAAGCATTTTTTTCACTGCATTCTAGTTGTGGTTTGT
CCAAACTCATCAATGTATCTTATCATGTCTGGATCTGATCACTGCTTGAGCCTAGGAGATCCGAACCAGA
TAAGTGAAATCTAGTTCCAAACTATTTTGTCATTTTTAATTTTCGTATTAGCTTACGACGCTACACCCAG
TTCCCATCTATTTTGTCACTCTTCCCTAAATAATCCTTAAAAACTCCATTTCCACCCCTCCCAGTTCCCA
ACTATTTTGTCCGCCCACAGCGGGGCATTTTTCTTCCTGTTATGTTTTTAATCAAACATCCTGCCAACTC
CATGTGACAAACCGTCATCTTCGGCTACTTTTTCTCTGTCACAGAATGAAAATTTTTCTGTCATCTCTTC
GTTATTAATGTTTGTAATTGACTGAATATCAACGCTTATTTGCAGCCTGAATGGCGAATGG
