>Addgene plasmid #80273 | pFastBac GST-SAS6 | addgene partial sequence | sequence record 153851 | SV40pA-R 5'-GAAATTTGTGATGCTATTGC-3'
ACAACAACAATTGCATTCATTTTATGTTTCAGGTTCAGGGGGAGGTGTGGGAGGTTTTTTAAAGCAAGTA
AAACCTCTACAAATGTGGTATGGCTGATTATGATCCTCTAGTACTTCTCGACAAGCTTGGTACCGCATGC
CTCGAGACTGCAGGCTCTAGATTCGAAAGCGGCCGCTTAACTGTTTGGTAACTGCCCAGGGAAATAGGCT
GAAGACGCAGAGGGGAGCGCTGTGGGTTTGGAAGATGTATGTAATGCTCCTAAAGTGCCATCTCTCTGAT
GGTCTGAATTACTAAATAGGTTCTGGCTGAGTCCGCGTAAAGGAATGCTATCTTCCCTTTTCTTCAGGTA
TTTGGATTCCAACCCTACATTTTCACCATTTTCCTTATCAGTTGAGCAAGGCATACTAATAGTTGCTCCT
GACTGAACATCTCCTAGTGATGCATTTGGTTTTGTAAACTGCAAATTAAACTGAACCTTTGTTCCTGAAC
CAGGGTGGCTGGTATTTTTGGCAGATATCGAATGAGGGAAGGTATTCTGGAATGCAAATGCAGAGGAGAC
AGGATAACCAATCCCACAGGTTGGGTAAGTCAGTCTACCATCAACCACATTCAGGTTAGGAGAAATTCCA
CTTCTGATTGTGTTGCTGCTGGAATGTGCAGGCGGAGTAGTAGAAGGTCCCAATACATCTTGCTTTCTCA
CTAGCTGATTTTCATTTAGTTCTTTATTTAACCACGTGATTAACTTTTCATTATTTTTTAGAAGTTGTTT
GCTTTCTTCAAGTTTTTTAACTGTAGCTTCTAATTGTTCTTGTAATTTGCATACCTCTTGCTCTTTAATT
C
