>Addgene plasmid #80273 | pFastBac GST-SAS6 | addgene partial sequence | sequence record 153855 | pGEX5 5'-GGGCTGGCAAGCCACGTTTGGTG-3'
AGTTCTGTTCCAGGGGCCCCTGGGATCCATGAGCCAAGTGCTGTTCCACCAACTAGTCCCGTTGCAGGTG
AAATGCAAAGACTGTGAGGAGAGGAGAGTAAGTATAAGAATGAGCATTGAACTACAATCAGTTTCTAATC
CAGTTCACAGAAAGGACTTAGTTATTCGTCTGACTGATGACACGGATCCATTTTTTTTATATAACCTTGT
TATATCTGAGGAAGATTTTCAAAGTTTAAAATTCCAGCAAGGTCTTCTGGTAGACTTCTTAGCTTTCCCA
CAAAAATTTATAGATCTCCTTCAGCAATGTACTCAAGAACATGCCAAAGAAATTCCAAGGTTTTTGCTAC
AGTTAGTTTCTCCAGCAGCTATTTTGGATAACTCACCTGCATTTTTAAATGTGGTAGAGACAAATCCTTT
TAAGCATCTTACACACCTCTCACTAAAACTTTTACCTGGAAATGATGTGGAGATAAAGAAATTTCTCGCA
GGCTGTTTGAAATGTAGCAAGGAAGAAAAATTATCATTGATGCAATCACTAGATGATGCTACTAAGCAAC
TGGACTTTACACGAAAGACATTAGCAGAAAAAAAACAAGAGCTCGATAAGTTACGGAATGAATGGGCGTC
ACATACAGCAGCCTTGACAAACAAGCATTCTCAGGAACTGACAAATGAAAAGGAAAAAGCCTTGCAGGCA
CAGGTTCAATATCAACAGCAGCATGAACAACAGAAAAAAGATTTAGAAATCCTCCATCAACAAAACATCC
ACCAGCTACAAAACAGACTGTCTGAGTTAGAAGCGGCTAATAAAGACTTAACCGAAAGAAAATATAAAGG
AGACTCCACTATTAGAGAACTTAAAGCAAAACTTTCTGGTGTTGAAGAGGAGCTACAGCGG
